>Addgene plasmid #13322 | pGEX5X.1 PINK1 KD | addgene partial sequence | sequence record 19685 | 13322 with pGEX5'
GTGGGTCCCCGAATTCGAGGAAAAACAGGCGGAGAGCCGGCGGGCGGTCTCGGCCTGTCAGGAGATCCAG
GCAATTTTTACCCAGAAAAGCAAGCCGGGGCCTGACCCGTTGGACACGAGACGCTTGCAGGGCTTTCGGC
TGGAGGAGTATCTGATAGGGCAGTCCATTGGTAAGGGCTGCAGTGCTGCTGTGTATGAAGCCACCATGCC
TACATTGCCCCAGAACCTGGAGGTGACAAAGAGCACCGGGTTGCTTCCAGGGAGAGGCCCAGGTACCAGT
GCACCAGGAGAAGGGCAGGAGCGAGCTCCGGGGGCCCCTGCCTTCCCCTTGGCCATCGCGATGATGTGGA
ACATCTCGGCAGGTTCCTCCAGCGAAGCCATCTTGAACACAATGAGCCAGGAGCTGGTCCCAGCGAGCCG
AGTGGCCTTGGCTGGGGAGTATGGAGCAGTCACTTACAGAAAATCCAAGAGAGGTCCCAAGCAACTAGCC
CCTCACCCCAACATCATCCGGGTTCTCCGCGCCTTCACCTCTTCCGTGCCGCTGCTGCCAGGGGCCCTGG
TCGACTACCCTGATGTGCTGCCCTCACGCCTCCACCCTGAAGGCCTGGGCCATGGCCGGACGCTGTTCCT
CGTTATGAAGAACTATCCCTGTACCCTGCGCCAGTACCTTTGTGTGAACACACCCAGCCCCCGCCTCGCC
GCCATGATGCTGCTGCAGCTGCTGGAAAGCGTGGACCATCTGGGTTCACAGGGCATCGCGCACAGAGCC
