[The description below was written by a language model from this plasmid's Addgene catalogue record.]
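Description:
pGEX5X.1 PINK1 KD is a bacterial expression plasmid built on the commercial pGEX5X.1 backbone (about 5 kb without insert), designed to produce a glutathione S-transferase fusion protein in E. coli. It is maintained as a high-copy plasmid under ampicillin selection. No feature table accompanies the record, so the promoter, origin and other backbone elements are not explicitly listed. pGEX-series vectors generally drive expression from an IPTG-inducible tac promoter with a plasmid-borne lacI repressor, and the 5X variants place a Factor Xa cleavage site between GST and the cloned protein, but these details come from general knowledge of the vector family rather than from this entry.

The insert is a 1152 bp fragment of human PINK1 (PTEN-induced putative kinase 1, also known as BRPK or PARK6), the gene linked to recessive parkinsonism. It encodes amino acids 112–496, which span the kinase domain, and was introduced by restriction enzyme cloning in frame with the N-terminal GST tag supplied by the backbone. "KD" here denotes kinase dead: the fragment carries three substitutions, K219D, D362A and D384A, intended to abolish catalytic activity.

The GST moiety allows the recombinant protein to be affinity-purified on glutathione resin. The construct is suited to serving as a catalytically inactive negative control alongside a wild-type or disease-mutant PINK1 kinase domain in in vitro kinase assays and related biochemical studies. This fits the associated work on how parkinsonism-linked PINK1 mutations affect the protein's properties.
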