Addgene plasmid #13322: pGEX5X.1 PINK1 KD
Depositing lab: Mark Cookson. Depositing organization: National Institute on Aging (NIA). Publication: Mutations in PTEN-induced putative kinase 1 associated with recessive parkinsonism have differential effects on protein stability. Beilina A, Van Der Brug M, Ahmad R, Kesavapany S, Miller DW, Petsko GA, Cookson MR. Proc Natl Acad Sci U S A. 2005 Apr 19. 102(16):5703-8. 10.1073/pnas.0500617102 PubMed 15824318.
Backbone
  Vector backbone: pGEX5X.1
  Backbone manufacturer: Amersham
  Backbone size w/o insert (bp): 5000
  Vector type: Bacterial Expression
Growth in bacteria
  Bacterial resistance: Ampicillin, 100 μg/mL
  Growth temperature: 37°C
  Growth strain: DH5alpha
  Copy number: High Copy
Gene/Insert
  Gene/Insert name: PINK1 kinase domain
  Species: H. sapiens (human)
  Insert size (bp): 1152
  Mutation: Amino acids 112-496; Kinase dead: K219D/D362A/D384A
  Entrez Gene: PINK1 (a.k.a. BRPK, PARK6)
  Tag / fusion protein: GST (N terminal on backbone)
  Cloning method: Restriction Enzyme
  Sequencing primers: 5′ pGEX5'
Terms and licenses: Academic/Nonprofit Terms; Industry Terms: Not Available to Industry
How to cite: pGEX5X.1 PINK1 KD was a gift from Mark Cookson (Addgene plasmid # 13322 ; http://n2t.net/addgene:13322 ; RRID:Addgene_13322)
